Addgene plasmid #169649: pTS1019_Tier3(PB)
Purpose: (Empty Backbone) Tier-3 vector for stable integration of up to three cassettes via piggyBac transposase (ITR-A1::A2::A3-ITR)
Depositing lab: Martin Fussenegger. Depositing organization: ETH Zurich (Swiss Federal Institute of Technology). Publication: A versatile plasmid architecture for mammalian synthetic biology (VAMSyB). Haellman V, Strittmatter T, Bertschi A, Stucheli P, Fussenegger M. Metab Eng. 2021 Jul;66:41-50. doi: 10.1016/j.ymben.2021.04.003. Epub 2021 Apr 18. PubMed 33857582.
Backbone
  Vector backbone: pVH1002 (pUC57-based)
  Backbone size (bp): 3092
  Vector type: Mammalian Expression
Growth in bacteria
  Bacterial resistance: Ampicillin, 100 μg/mL
  Growth temperature: 37°C
  Growth strain: DH5alpha
  Copy number: High Copy
Gene/Insert
  Gene/Insert name: None
Terms and licenses: Academic/Nonprofit Terms; Industry Terms: Not Available to Industry
How to cite: pTS1019_Tier3(PB) was a gift from Martin Fussenegger (Addgene plasmid # 169649 ; http://n2t.net/addgene:169649 ; RRID:Addgene_169649)
