[The description below was written by a language model from this plasmid's Addgene catalogue record and pLannotate feature annotations shown in this document.]
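Description:
pTS1019_Tier3(PB) is an empty Tier-3 backbone from the VAMSyB modular plasmid architecture for mammalian synthetic biology, built on pVH1002, a pUC57-derived vector of about 3.1 kb. It is propagated in E. coli as a high-copy plasmid through a ColE1/pUC-type origin of replication and selected with ampicillin via the β-lactamase gene and its native bla promoter, which in the sequenced record spans the numbering origin. No gene or insert is carried. The plasmid is intended as a recipient into which up to three separately assembled expression cassettes are combined at consecutive positions (A1, A2, A3) between piggyBac inverted terminal repeats.

The functional logic is that of a transposon donor. When the loaded plasmid is delivered to mammalian cells together with a source of piggyBac transposase, the enzyme recognises the flanking ITRs and moves the intervening segment into the host genome, giving stable integration of a multi-cassette circuit from a single vector. The automated feature table does not annotate the ITRs or the assembly sites themselves, so their positions cannot be read from it. Between the bacterial elements it detects a full bovine growth hormone polyadenylation signal, followed by very short matches to the SV40 early promoter and a synthetic poly(A) signal, which may reflect spacer or terminator sequences in the cassette slots. Small lacZα, CAP binding site and lacI fragments are remnants of the pUC-type backbone rather than functional units. No mammalian selection marker or reporter is annotated, so any such element would need to be supplied within the inserted cassettes.
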