Features (pLannotate 1.2.2; 9 found; start..end, strand, type, name):
    432..536     -  promoter       AmpR promoter: bla
    958..1182    +  polyA_signal   bGH poly(A) signal: bovine growth hormone polyadenylation signal
   1191..1208    +  promoter       SV40 promoter (fragment): SV40 enhancer and early promoter
   1284..1305    +  polyA_signal   poly(A) signal (fragment): synthetic polyadenylation signal
   1345..1361    -  CDS            lacZα (fragment): LacZα fragment of β-galactosidase; lacZ fragment
   1500..1521    -  protein_bind   CAP binding site: CAP binding activates transcription in the presence of cAMP. E. coli catabolite activator protein
   1534..1576    -  CDS            lacI (fragment): lac repressor; lacI; The lac repressor binds to the lac operator to inhibit transcription in E. coli. This inhibition can be relieved by adding lactose or isopropyl-β-D-thiogalactopyranoside (IPTG).
   1957..2545    -  rep_origin     ori: high-copy-number ColE1/pMB1/pBR322/pUC origin of replication
   2666..431     -  CDS            AmpR (across the origin): β-lactamase; bla; confers resistance to ampicillin, carbenicillin, and related antibiotics
>Addgene plasmid #169649 | pTS1019_Tier3(PB) | addgene full sequence | sequence record 372403 | Addgene NGS Result
TTCGGTCCTCCGATCGTTGTCAGAAGTAAGTTGGCCGCAGTGTTATCACTCATGGTTATGGCAGCACTGC
ATAATTCTCTTACTGTCATGCCATCCGTAAGATGCTTTTCTGTGACTGGTGAGTACTCAACCAAGTCATT
CTGAGAATAGTGTATGCGGCGACCGAGTTGCTCTTGCCCGGCGTCAATACGGGATAATACCGCGCCACAT
AGCAGAACTTTAAAAGTGCTCATCATTGGAAAACGTTCTTCGGGGCGAAAACTCTCAAGGATCTTACCGC
TGTTGAGATCCAGTTCGATGTAACCCACTCGTGCACCCAACTGATCTTCAGCATCTTTTACTTTCACCAG
CGTTTCTGGGTGAGCAAAAACAGGAAGGCAAAATGCCGCAAAAAAGGGAATAAGGGCGACACGGAAATGT
TGAATACTCATACTCTTCCTTTTTCAATATTATTGAAGCATTTATCAGGGTTATTGTCTCATGAGCGGAT
ACATATTTGAATGTATTTAGAAAAATAAACAAATAGGGGTTCCGCGCACATTTCCCCGAAAAGTGCCACC
TGACGTCTAAGAAACCAAGATCAGCGGCCGCTTAACCCTAGAAAGATAATCATATTGTGACGTACGTTAA
AGATAATCATGCGTAAAATTGACGCATGTGTTTTATCGGTCTGTATATCGAGGTTTATTTATTAATTTGA
ATAGATATTAAGTTTTATTATATTTACACTTACATACTAATAATAAATTCAACAAACAATTTATTTATGT
TTATTTATTTATTAAAAAAAAACAAAAACTCAAAATTTCTTCTATAAAGTAACAAAACCTTAAGAGATCT
ACGCGTGGTACCCTCGAGGAGCTCTTCGAAGCGGAATTCACCATGACTAGTGCTAGCGGATCCACCGGTG
TCTAGAAAGCTTTGAGGCCGGCCTGCAGGCCCGCTGATCAGCCTCGACTGTGCCTTCTAGTTGCCAGCCA
TCTGTTGTTTGCCCCTCCCCCGTGCCTTCCTTGACCCTGGAAGGTGCCACTCCCACTGTCCTTTCCTAAT
AAAATGAGGAAATTGCATCGCATTGTCTGAGTAGGTGTCATTCTATTCTGGGGGGTGGGGTGGGGCAGGA
CAGCAAGGGGGAGGATTGGGAAGACAATAGCAGGCATGCTGGGGATGCGGTGGGCTCTATGGTAGCTTAG
GAGGCGGAAAGAACCAGCGCGGGAGACCGTCAGTTGGTCTCCAGCTATACAGGTGCACCGCTTTATAATA
AAACTGATACAGAGAACGTTATCATGTGTGTTGGTTTTTTTTGTGTGTGCGGTTTAAGGGAGCCTCGGTC
ATAGCTGTTTCCTGTGTAAAACGACGGCCAGCGCGGGAGACGGTCAGTTCGTCTCCAGCTCAGAAATTAT
GAGAGCGTTTAATAAAGTATTGACTATGGTTGACAAAACGTGTGTTGGAGTTTTTTGTGTGCTTTGTCAT
CAACTGAGCCAGTAGGTCGAGGGTGCCTAATGAGTGAGCTAACTCACATTAATTGCGTTGCGCTCACTGC
CCGCTTTCCAGTCGGGAAACCTGTCGTGCCAGCTGCGATATCTATAACAAGAAAATATATATATAATAAG
TTATCACGTAAGTAGAACATGAAATAACAATATAATTATCGTATGAGTTAAATCTTAAAAGTCACGTAAA
AGATAATCATGCGTCATTTTGACTCACGCGGTCGTTATAGTTCAAAATCAGTGACACTTACCGCATTGAC
AAGCACGCCTCACGGGAGCTCCAAGCGGCGACTGAGATGTCCTAAATGCACAGCGACGGATTCGCGCTAT
TTAGAAAGAGAGAGCAATATTTCAAGAATGCATGCGTCAATTTTACGCAGACTATCTTTCTAGGGTTAAC
CATGGACATGTGAGCAAAAGGCCAGCAAAAGGCCAGGAACCGTAAAAAGGCCGCGTTGCTGGCGTTTTTC
CATAGGCTCCGCCCCCCTGACGAGCATCACAAAAATCGACGCTCAAGTCAGAGGTGGCGAAACCCGACAG
GACTATAAAGATACCAGGCGTTTCCCCCTGGAAGCTCCCTCGTGCGCTCTCCTGTTCCGACCCTGCCGCT
TACCGGATACCTGTCCGCCTTTCTCCCTTCGGGAAGCGTGGCGCTTTCTCATAGCTCACGCTGTAGGTAT
CTCAGTTCGGTGTAGGTCGTTCGCTCCAAGCTGGGCTGTGTGCACGAACCCCCCGTTCAGCCCGACCGCT
GCGCCTTATCCGGTAACTATCGTCTTGAGTCCAACCCGGTAAGACACGACTTATCGCCACTGGCAGCAGC
CACTGGTAACAGGATTAGCAGAGCGAGGTATGTAGGCGGTGCTACAGAGTTCTTGAAGTGGTGGCCTAAC
TACGGCTACACTAGAAGAACAGTATTTGGTATCTGCGCTCTGCTGAAGCCAGTTACCTTCGGAAAAAGAG
TTGGTAGCTCTTGATCCGGCAAACAAACCACCGCTGGTAGCGGTGGTTTTTTTGTTTGCAAGCAGCAGAT
TACGCGCAGAAAAAAAGGATCTCAAGAAGATCCTTTGATCTTTTCTACGGGGATTATCAAAAAGGATCTT
CACCTAGATCCTTTTAAATTAAAAATGAAGTTTTAAATCAATCTAAAGTATATATGAGTAAACTTGGTCT
GACAGTTACCAATGCTTAATCAGTGAGGCACCTATCTCAGCGATCTGTCTATTTCGTTCATCCATAGTTG
CCTGACTCCCCGTCGTGTAGATAACTACGATACGGGAGGGCTTACCATCTGGCCCCAGTGCTGCAATGAT
ACCGCGGCTCCCACGCTCACCGGCTCCAGATTTATCAGCAATAAACCAGCCAGCCGGAAGGGCCGAGCGC
AGAAGTGGTCCTGCAACTTTATCCGCCTCCATCCAGTCTATTAATTGTTGCCGGGAAGCTAGAGTAAGTA
GTTCGCCAGTTAATAGTTTGCGCAACGTTGTTGCCATTGCTACAGGCATCGTGGTGTCACGCTCGTCGTT
TGGTATGGCTTCATTCAGCTCCGGTTCCCAACGATCAAGGCGAGTTACATGATCCCCCATGTTGTGCAAA
AAAGCGGTTAGCTCC
